>Addgene plasmid #23684 | pDONR223-FUK | depositor partial sequence | sequence record 11187 | Author sequence
ATGGGTCGAGACTTCCCCTTTGATGACTGTGGCAGGGCTTTCACCTGCCTCCCCGTGGAGAACCCCGAGG
CCCCCGTGGAAGCCTTGGTCTGCAACCTGGACTGCCTGCTGGACATCATGACCTATCGGCTGGGCCCGGG
CTCCCCGCCAGGCGTGTGGGTCTGCAGCACCGACATGCTGCTGTCTGTTCCTGCAAATCCTGGTATCAGC
TGGGACAGCTTCCGGGGAGCCAGAGTGATCGCCCTCCCAGGGAGCCCGGCCTACGCTCAGAATCATGGCG
TCTACCTAACTGACCCCCAGGGCCTTGTTTTGGACATTTACTACCAGGGCACTGAGGCAGAGATTCAGCG
GTGTGTCAGGCCTGATGGGCGGGTGCCACTGGTCTCTGGGGTTGTCTTCTTCTCTGTGGAGACTGCCGAG
CGCCTCCTAGCCACCCACGTGAGCCCGCCCCTGGATGCCTGCACCTACCTAGGCTTGGACTCCGGAGCCC
GGCCTGTCCAGCTGTCTCTGTTTTTTGACATTCTCCACTGCATGGCTGAGAACGTGACCAGGGAGGACTT
CCTGGTGGGGAGGCCCCCAGAGTTGGGGCAAGGCGATGCAGATGTAGCGGGTTATCTGCAGAGCGCCCGG
GCCCAGCTGTGGAGGGAGCTTCGCGATCAGCCCCTTACCATGGCCTATGTCTCCAGCGGCAGCTACAGCT
ACATGACCTCCTCAGCCAGTGAGTTCCTGCTCAGCCTCACACTCCCCGGGGCTCCTGGGGCCCAGATTGT
GCACTCCCAGGTGGAGGAGCAGCAGCTTCTGGCGGCCGGGAGCTCTGTGGTCAGCTGCCTGCTGGAGGGC
CCTGTCCAGCTGGGTCCTGGGAGCGTCCTGCAGCACTGCCACCTGCAGGGCCCCATTCACATAGGCGCTG
GCTGCTTGGTGACTGGCCTGGATACAGCCCACTCCAAGGCCCTGCATGGCCGGGAGCTGCGTGACCTTGT
CCTGCAGGGACACCACACGCGGCTACACGGCTCCCCGGGCCACGCCTTCACCCTCGTTGGCCGTCTGGAC
AGCTGGGAGAGACAGGGGGCAGGCACATATCTCAACGTGCCCTGGAGTGAATTCTTCAAGAGGACAGGTG
TTCGAGCCTGGGACCTGTGGGACCCTGAGACGCTGCCCGCAGAGTACTGCCTTCCCAGCGCCCGCCTCTT
TCCTGTGCTCCACCCCTCGAGGGAGCTGGGACCCCAGGACCTGCTGTGGATGCTGGACCACCAGGAGGAT
GGGGGCGAGGCCCTGCGAGCCTGGCGGGCCTCCTGGCGCCTGTCCTGGGAGCAGCTGCAGCCGTGCCTGG
ATCGGGCTGCCACGCTGGCCTCTCGCCGGGACCTGTTCTTCCGCCAGGCCCTGCATAAGGCGCGGCACGT
GCTGGAGGCCCGGCAGGACCTCAGCCTGCGCCCGCTGATCTGGGCTGCTGTCCGCGAGGGCTGCCCCGGG
CCCCTGCTGGCCACGCTGGACCAGGTTGCAGCTGGGGCAGGAGACCCTGGTGTGGCGGCACGGGCACTGG
CCTGTGTGGCGGACGTCCTGGGCTGCATGGCAGAGGGCCGTGGGGGCTTGCGGAGCGGGCCAGCTGCCAA
CCCTGAGTGGATGCGGCCCTTCTCATACCTGGAGTGTGGAGACCTGGCAGCGGGCGTGGAGGCGCTTGCC
CAGGAGAGGGACAAGTGGCTAAGCAGGCCAGCCTTGCTGGTGCGAGCGGCCCGCCACTATGAGGGGGCTG
GTCAGATCCTGATCCGCCAGGCTGTGATGTCAGCCCAGCACTTTGTCTCCACAGAGCAGGTGGAACTGCC
GGGACCTGGGCAGTGGGTGGTGGCTGAGTGCCCGGCCCGTGTGGATTTCTCTGGGGGCTGGAGTGACACG
CCACCCCTTGCCTATGAGCTTGGCGGGGCTGTGCTGGGCCTGGCTGTGCGAGTGGACGGCCGCCGGCCCA
TCGGAGCCAGGGCACGCCGCATCCCGGAGCCTGAGCTGTGGCTGGCGGTGGGGCCTCGGCAGGATGAGAT
GACTGTGAAGATAGTGTGCCGGTGCCTGGCTGACCTGCGGGACTACTGCCAGCCTCATGCCCCAGGGGCC
CTGCTGAAGGCGGCCTTCATCTGTGCAGGGATCGTGCATGTCCACTCGGAACTCCAGCTGAGTGAGCAGC
TGCTCCGCACCTTCGGGGGCGGCTTTGAGCTGCACACCTGGTCTGAGCTGCCCCACGGCTCTGGCCTGGG
CACCAGCAGCATCCTGGCAGGCACTGCCCTGGCTGCCTTGCAGCGAGCCGCAGGCCGGGTGGTGGGCACG
GAAGCCCTGATCCACGCAGTGCTGCACCTGGAGCAGGTGCTCACCACTGGAGGTGGCTGGCAGGACCAAG
TAGGTGGCCTAATGCCTGGCATCAAGGTGGGGCGCTCCCGGGCTCAGCTGCCACTGAAGGTGGAGGTAGA
AGAGGTCACGGTGCCTGAGGGCTTTGTCCAGAAGCTCAATGACCACCTGCTCTTGGTGTACACTGGCAAG
ACCCGCCTGGCTCGGAACCTGCTGCAGGATGTGCTGAGGAGCTGGTATGCCCGACTTCCTGCTGTGGTGC
AGAATGCCCACAGCCTGGTACGGCAAACTGAGGAGTGTGCTGAAGGCTTCCGCCAAGGAAGCCTGCCTCT
GCTGGGCCAGTGCCTGACCTCGTACTGGGAGCAGAAGAAGCTCATGGCTCCAGGCTGTGAGCCCCTGACT
GTGCGGCGTATGATGGATGTCCTGGCCCCCCACGTGCATGGCCAGAGCCTGGCTGGGGCAGGCGGTGGAG
GCTTTCTCTATCTGTTGACCAAGGAGCCACAGCAAAAGGAGGCCTTGGAGGCGGTGCTGGCCAAGACCGA
GGGCCTTGGGAATTACAGCATCCACCTGGTTGAAGTGGACACTCAGGGCCTGAGCCTGAAGCTGCTGGGG
ACCGAGGCCTCAACCTGTTGCCCTTTCCCATGA
