>Addgene plasmid #23684 | pDONR223-FUK | addgene partial sequence | sequence record 29525 | 23684 with M13pUC-fwd
CTAGCTCGGGCCCAATAATGATTTTATTTTGACTGATAGTGACCTGTTCGTTGCAACAAATTGATGAGCA
ATGCTTTTTTATAATGCCAACTTTGTACAAAAAAGTTGGCATGGGTCGAGACTTCCCCTTTGATGACTGT
GGCAGGGCTTTCACCTGCCTCCCCGTGGAGAACCCCGAGGCCCCCGTGGAAGCCTTGGTCTGCAACCTGG
ACTGCCTGCTGGACATCATGACCTATCGGCTGGGCCCGGGCTCCCCGCCAGGCGTGTGGGTCTGCAGCAC
CGACATGCTGCTGTCTGTTCCTGCAAATCCTGGTATCAGCTGGGACAGCTTCCGGGGAGCCAGAGTGATC
GCCCTCCCAGGGAGCCCGGCCTACGCTCAGAATCATGGCGTCTACCTAACTGACCCCCAGGGCCTTGTTT
TGGACATTTACTACCAGGGCACTGAGGCAGAGATTCAGCGGTGTGTCAGGCCTGATGGGCGGGTGCCACT
GGTCTCTGGGGTTGTCTTCTTCTCTGTGGAGACTGCCGAGCGCCTCCTAGCCACCCACGTGAGCCCGCCC
CTGGATGCCTGCACCTACCTAGGCTTGGACTCCGGAGCCCGGCCTGTCCAGCTGTCTCTGTTTTTTGACA
TTCTCCACTGCATGGCTGAGAACGTGACCAGGGAGGACTTCCTGGTGGGGAGGC
