[The description below was written by a language model from this plasmid's Addgene catalogue record.]
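Description:
pDONR223-FUK is a Gateway entry clone built on the Invitrogen pDONR223 donor backbone (about 5 kb without insert) and carrying the open reading frame of human FUK, which encodes fucokinase, as an insert of roughly 3 kb. It is a bacterial propagation and shuttling plasmid, not an expression vector. It is maintained at high copy number in standard E. coli cloning strains and selected with spectinomycin. The record provides no feature table, so the origin of replication and the exact recombination sites are not itemised. As the product of Gateway cloning into a donor vector, the ORF would be expected to sit between attL-type sites that allow LR recombination into attR-containing destination vectors. M13 forward and reverse primer sites flank the insert for sequence verification.

The defining design feature is that the FUK ORF lacks a stop codon. This "open" configuration lets the coding sequence be recombined in frame into a destination vector that supplies a C-terminal epitope tag of choice along with the stop codon. No promoter suited to driving the ORF in mammalian cells is described in the record, and the depositors state that the plasmid should not be transfected directly. Instead, they point to a companion set of custom lentiviral destination vectors (the pLX301–pLX304 series) for expressing such ORFs in mammalian cells. The depositor comments describe the plasmid as part of a kit of ORF clones. The associated publication concerns resistance to RAF inhibition through reactivation of the MAP kinase pathway.
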