Addgene plasmid #23684: pDONR223-FUK
Depositing lab: William Hahn & David Root. Depositing organization: Dana-Farber Cancer Institute. Publication: COT drives resistance to RAF inhibition through MAP kinase pathway reactivation. Johannessen CM, Boehm JS, Kim SY, Thomas SR, Wardwell L, Johnson LA, Emery CM, Stransky N, Cogdill AP, Barretina J, Caponigro G, Hieronymus H, Murray RR, Salehi-Ashtiani K, Hill DE, Vidal M, Zhao JJ, Yang X, Alkan O, Kim S, Harris JL, Wilson CJ, Myer VE, Finan PM, Root DE, Roberts TM, Golub T, Flaherty KT, Dummer R, Weber BL, Sellers WR, Schlegel R, Wargo JA, Hahn WC, Garraway LA. Nature. 2010 Dec 16;468(7326):968-72. doi: 10.1038/nature09627 PubMed 21107320.
Backbone
  Vector backbone: pDONR223
  Backbone manufacturer: Invitrogen
  Backbone size w/o insert (bp): 5005
  Vector type: Gateway Donor vector
Growth in bacteria
  Bacterial resistance: Spectinomycin, 50 μg/mL
  Growth temperature: 37°C
  Growth strain: DH5alpha
  Copy number: High Copy
Gene/Insert
  Gene/Insert name: FUK (alt name: fucokinase)
  Species: H. sapiens (human)
  Insert size (bp): 2973
  Entrez Gene: FUK (a.k.a. 1110046B12Rik)
  Cloning method: Gateway Cloning
  Sequencing primers: 5′ M13pUC-fwd; 3′ M13rev
Terms and licenses: Academic/Nonprofit Terms; Industry Terms: Not Available to Industry
Depositor comments: The ORF has no Stop codon. This design enables easy recombination into a destination vector to add an epitope tag of choice and Stop codon to the ORF. Do NOT use this plasmid directly for transfections. A set of 4 custom lentiviral vectors is available ( pLX301 (http://www.addgene.org/25895/) , pLX302 (http://www.addgene.org/25896/) , pLX303 (http://www.addgene.org/25897/) , pLX304 (http://www.addgene.org/25890/) ) to be used to express these ORFs in mammalian cells. These plasmids are not included in the kit and must be ordered separately.
How to cite: pDONR223-FUK was a gift from William Hahn & David Root (Addgene plasmid # 23684 ; http://n2t.net/addgene:23684 ; RRID:Addgene_23684)
